Addgene plasmid #98162: pH-dCas9-PBE
Purpose: Expresses CRISPR base editor in rice
Depositing lab: Caixia Gao. Depositing organization: Chinese Academy of Science. Publication: Precise base editing in rice, wheat and maize with a Cas9-cytidine deaminase fusion. Zong Y, Wang Y, Li C, Zhang R, Chen K, Ran Y, Qiu JL, Wang D, Gao C. Nat Biotechnol. 2017 May;35(5):438-440. doi: 10.1038/nbt.3811. Epub 2017 Feb 27. PubMed 28244994.
Backbone
  Vector backbone: pHUE411
  Vector type: Plant Expression ; Rice
  Selectable markers: Hygromycin
Growth in bacteria
  Bacterial resistance: Kanamycin, 50 μg/mL
  Growth temperature: 37°C
  Growth strain: NEB Stable
  Copy number: Unknown
Gene/Insert
  Gene/Insert name: NLS-APOBEC1-XTEN-dCas9-UGI-NLS
  Promoter: Ubi
  Cloning method: Gibson Cloning
  Sequencing primers: 5′ Unknown
Resource information
  A portion of this plasmid was derived from a plasmid made by: APOBEC1, XTEN, dCas9 (D10A and H840A) and UGI sequences were codon-optimized for cereal plants, and synthesized commercially (GenScript, Nanjing, China).
Terms and licenses: Academic/Nonprofit Terms; Industry Terms: Not Available to Industry
How to cite: pH-dCas9-PBE was a gift from Caixia Gao (Addgene plasmid # 98162 ; http://n2t.net/addgene:98162 ; RRID:Addgene_98162)
