[The description below was written by a language model from this plasmid's Addgene catalogue record and pLannotate feature annotations shown in this document.]
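Description:
pH-dCas9-PBE is an 18.8 kb binary T-DNA plasmid built on the pHUE411 backbone for expressing a CRISPR cytidine base editor in rice. Outside the T-DNA borders it carries a kanamycin resistance gene (aphA-3) for bacterial selection, a ColE1/pBR322-type origin with the bom site for propagation in E. coli, and the pVS1 oriV, RepA and StaA functions. These pVS1 elements are the standard module for stable replication in Agrobacterium, which is consistent with Agrobacterium-mediated delivery, although the record does not state the transformation route.

Between the nopaline-type right and left border repeats sit three units. The maize polyubiquitin (Ubi) promoter drives the fusion NLS-APOBEC1-XTEN-dCas9-UGI-NLS, terminated by the pea rbcS-E9 terminator. In this fusion, rat APOBEC1 cytidine deaminase is joined through an XTEN linker to catalytically dead Streptococcus pyogenes Cas9 (D10A and H840A). This is followed by the phage PBS2 uracil glycosylase inhibitor, which blocks excision of the uracil produced by deamination and so favours C-to-T conversion without a DNA break. All of these coding parts were codon-optimized for cereal plants and synthesized. Upstream, a rice U3 snRNA promoter and an S. pyogenes gRNA scaffold flank a fragment carrying a spectinomycin/streptomycin resistance gene. This fragment appears to be a stuffer that is replaced when a target spacer is cloned, though the record does not say so explicitly. Finally, an enhanced CaMV 35S promoter drives hygromycin phosphotransferase with a CaMV polyadenylation signal for selection of transformed plant cells.

The plasmid provides the dCas9 version of the plant base editor for targeted base substitution in rice.
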