Features (pLannotate 1.2.2; 28 found; start..end, strand, type, name):
     21..45      -  misc_feature   RB T-DNA repeat: right border repeat from nopaline C58 T-DNA
    111..265     -  CDS            lacZα (fragment): LacZα fragment of β-galactosidase; lacZ fragment
    331..710     +  promoter       OsU3 promoter: Oryza sativa (rice) snRNA U3 promoter
    728..751     +  promoter       Pc promoter (fragment): intI1 (promoter lies within the coding sequence); class 1 integron promoter
    927..983     +  CDS            GmR (fragment): gentamycin acetyltransferase; aacC1; confers resistance to gentamycin
    994..1781    +  CDS            SmR (fragment): aminoglycoside adenylyltransferase (Murphy, 1985); aadA; confers resistance to spectinomycin and streptomycin
   1933..2008    +  misc_RNA       gRNA scaffold: guide RNA scaffold for the Streptococcus pyogenes CRISPR/Cas9 system
   2312..4304    +  promoter       Ubi promoter: maize polyubiquitin gene promoter
   4336..5019    +  CDS            Apobec1: ABEC1_RAT - Experimental evidence at protein level: Swiss-Prot protein existence level 1. Catalytic component of the apolipoprotein B mRNA editing enzyme complex which is responsible for the postranscriptional editing of a CAA codon for Gln to a UAA codon for stop in the APOB mRNA. May also play a role in the epigenetic regulation of gene expression by participating in DNA demethylation. From Rattus norvegicus (Rat).
   5071..9171    +  CDS            cas9: CAS9_STRP1 - Also known as csn1 From Streptococcus pyogenes serotype M1.
   9241..9489    +  CDS            UGI: UNGI_BPPB2 - Experimental evidence at protein level: Swiss-Prot protein existence level 1. This protein binds specifically and reversibly to the host uracil-DNA glycosylase, preventing removal of uracil residues from PBS2 DNA by the host uracil-excision repair system. From Bacillus phage PBS2 (Bacteriophage PBS2).
   9533..10165   +  terminator     E9 terminator: terminator and polyadenylation signal from the pea rbcS-E9 gene
  10202..10224   -  protein_bind   lac operator (fragment): The lac repressor binds to the lac operator to inhibit transcription in E. coli. This inhibition can be relieved by adding lactose or isopropyl-β-D-thiogalactopyranoside (IPTG). lac repressor encoded by lacI
  10228..10258   -  promoter       lac promoter: promoter for the E. coli lac operon
  10273..10294   -  protein_bind   CAP binding site: CAP binding activates transcription in the presence of cAMP. E. coli catabolite activator protein
  10307..10395   -  CDS            lacI (fragment): lac repressor; lacI; The lac repressor binds to the lac operator to inhibit transcription in E. coli. This inhibition can be relieved by adding lactose or isopropyl-β-D-thiogalactopyranoside (IPTG).
  10485..11161   +  promoter       CaMV 35S promoter (enhanced): cauliflower mosaic virus 35S promoter with a duplicated enhancer region
  11228..12253   +  CDS            HygR: hygromycin B phosphotransferase confers resistance to hygromycin
  12294..12468   +  polyA_signal   CaMV poly(A) signal: cauliflower mosaic virus polyadenylation signal
  12546..12570   -  misc_feature   LB T-DNA repeat: left border repeat from nopaline C58 T-DNA
  12995..13789   +  CDS            KanR: aminoglycoside phosphotransferase; aphA-3; confers resistance to kanamycin
  13877..14465   +  rep_origin     ori: high-copy-number ColE1/pMB1/pBR322/pUC origin of replication
  14651..14791   -  misc_feature   bom: basis of mobility region from pBR322
  14893..14932   -  CDS            rop (fragment): Rop protein, which maintains plasmids at low copy number; rop
  15135..15329   -  rep_origin     pVS1 oriV: origin of replication for the Pseudomonas plasmid pVS1 (Heeb et al., 2000)
  15395..16468   -  CDS            pVS1 RepA: replication protein from the Pseudomonas plasmid pVS1 (Heeb et al., 2000)
  16897..17526   -  CDS            pVS1 StaA: stability protein from the Pseudomonas plasmid pVS1 (Heeb et al., 2000)
  18086..18487   -  CDS            Y4CG_SINFN (fragment): Protein inferred from homology: Swiss-Prot protein existence level 3. From Sinorhizobium fredii (strain NBRC 101917 / NGR234).
>Addgene plasmid #98162 | pH-dCas9-PBE | addgene full sequence | sequence record 182084 | Addgene NGS Result
TAAACGCTCTTTTCTCTTAGGTTTACCCGCCAATATATCCTGTCAAACACTGATAGTTTAAACTGAAGGC
GGGAAACGACAATCTGATCCAAGCTCAAGCTGCTCTAGCATTCGCCATTCAGGCTGCGCAACTGTTGGGA
AGGGCGATCGGTGCGGGCCTCTTCGCTATTACGCCAGCTGGCGAAAGGGGGATGTGCTGCAAGGCGATTA
AGTTGGGTAACGCCAGGGTTTTCCCAGTCACGACGTTGTAAAACGACGGCCAGTGCCAAGCTTAGTAATT
CATCCAGGTCTCCAAGTTCTAGGATTTTCAGAACTGCAACTTATTTTATCAAGGAATCTTTAAACATACG
AACAGATCACTTAAAGTTCTTCTGAAGCAACTTAAAGTTATCAGGCATGCATGGATCTTGGAGGAATCAG
ATGTGCAGTCAGGGACCATAGCACAAGACAGGCGTCTTCTACTGGTGCTACCAGCAAATGCTGGAAGCCG
GGAACACTGGGTACGTTGGAAACCACGTGATGTGAAGAAGTAAGATAAACTGTAGGAGAAAAGCATTTCG
TAGTGGGCCATGAAGCCTTTCAGGACATGTATTGCAGTATGGGCCGGCCCATTACGCAATTGGACGACAA
CAAAGACTAGTATTAGTACCACCTCGGCTATCCACATAGATCAAAGCTGATTTAAAAGAGTTGTGCAGAT
GATCCGTGGCGTGAGACCAACCCAGTGGACATAAGCCTGTTCGGTTCGTAAGCTGTAATGCAAGTAGCGT
ATGCGCTCACGCAACTGGTCCAGAACCTTGACCGAACGCAGCGGTGGTAACGGCGCAGTGGCGGTTTTCA
TGGCTTGTTATGACTGTTTTTTTGGGGTACAGTCTATGCCTCGGGCATCCAAGCAGCAAGCGCGTTACGC
CGTGGGTCGATGTTTGATGTTATGGAGCAGCAACGATGTTACGCAGCAGGGCAGTCGCCCTAAAACAAAG
TTAAACATCATGGGGGAAGCGGTGATCGCCGAAGTATCGACTCAACTATCAGAGGTAGTTGGCGTCATCG
AGCGCCATCTCGAACCGACGTTGCTGGCCGTACATTTGTACGGCTCCGCAGTGGATGGCGGCCTGAAGCC
ACACAGTGATATTGATTTGCTGGTTACGGTGACCGTAAGGCTTGATGAAACAACGCGGCGAGCTTTGATC
AACGACCTTTTGGAAACTTCGGCTTCCCCTGGAGAGAGCGAGATTCTCCGCGCTGTAGAAGTCACCATTG
TTGTGCACGACGACATCATTCCGTGGCGTTATCCAGCTAAGCGCGAACTGCAATTTGGAGAATGGCAGCG
CAATGACATTCTTGCAGGTATCTTCGAGCCAGCCACGATCGACATTGATCTGGCTATCTTGCTGACAAAA
GCAAGAGAACATAGCGTTGCCTTGGTAGGTCCAGCGGCGGAGGAACTCTTTGATCCGGTTCCTGAACAGG
ATCTATTTGAGGCGCTAAATGAAACCTTAACGCTATGGAACTCGCCGCCCGACTGGGCTGGCGATGAGCG
AAATGTAGTGCTTACGTTGTCCCGCATTTGGTACAGCGCAGTAACCGGCAAAATCGCGCCGAAGGATGTC
GCTGCCGACTGGGCAATGGAGCGCCTGCCGGCCCAGTATCAGCCCGTCATACTTGAAGCTAGACAGGCTT
ATCTTGGACAAGAAGAAGATCGCTTGGCCTCGCGCGCAGATCAGTTGGAAGAATTTGTCCACTACGTGAA
AGGCGAGATCACCAAGGTAGTCGGCAAATAATGTCTAGCTAGAAATTCGTTCAAGCCGACGCCGCTTCGC
GGCGCGGCTTAACTCAAGCGTTAGATGCACTAAGCACATAATTGCTCACAGCCAAACTATCAGGTCAAGT
CTGCTTTTATTATTTTTAAGCGTGCATAATAAGCCGGTCTCGGTTTTAGAGCTAGAAATAGCAAGTTAAA
ATAAGGCTAGTCCGTTATCAACTTGAAAAAGTGGCACCGAGTCGGTGCTTTTTTTTTTCGTTTTGCATTG
AGTTTTCTCCGTCGCATGTTTGCAGTTTTATTTTCCGTTTTGCATTGAAATTTCTCCGTCTCATGTTTGC
AGCGTGTTCAAAAAGTACGCAGCTGTATTTCACTTATTTACGGCGCCACATTTTCATGCCGTTTGTGCCA
ACTATCCCGAGCTAGTGAATACAGCTTGGCTTCACACAACACTGGTGACCCGCTGACCTGCTCGTACCTC
GTACCGTCGTACGGCACAGCATTTGGAATTAAAGGGTGTGATCGATACTGCTTGCTGCTAAGCTTGCATG
CCTGCAGTGCAGCGTGACCCGGTCGTGCCCCTCTCTAGAGATAATGAGCATTGCATGTCTAAGTTATAAA
AAATTACCACATATTTTTTTTGTCACACTTGTTTGAAGTGCAGTTTATCTATCTTTATACATATATTTAA
ACTTTACTCTACGAATAATATAATCTATAGTACTACAATAATATCAGTGTTTTAGAGAATCATATAAATG
AACAGTTAGACATGGTCTAAAGGACAATTGAGTATTTTGACAACAGGACTCTACAGTTTTATCTTTTTAG
TGTGCATGTGTTCTCCTTTTTTTTTGCAAATAGCTTCACCTATATAATACTTCATCCATTTTATTAGTAC
ATCCATTTAGGGTTTAGGGTTAATGGTTTTTATAGACTAATTTTTTTAGTACATCTATTTTATTCTATTT
TAGCCTCTAAATTAAGAAAACTAAAACTCTATTTTAGTTTTTTTATTTAATAATTTAGATATAAAATAGA
ATAAAATAAAGTGACTAAAAATTAAACAAATACCCTTTAAGAAATTAAAAAAACTAAGGAAACATTTTTC
TTGTTTCGAGTAGATAATGCCAGCCTGTTAAACGCCGTCGACGAGTCTAACGGACACCAACCAGCGAACC
AGCAGCGTCGCGTCGGGCCAAGCGAAGCAGACGGCACGGCATCTCTGTCGCTGCCTCTGGACCCCTCTCG
AGAGTTCCGCTCCACCGTTGGACTTGCTCCGCTGTCGGCATCCAGAAATTGCGTGGCGGAGCGGCAGACG
TGAGCCGGCACGGCAGGCGGCCTCCTCCTCCTCTCACGGCACCGGCAGCTACGGGGGATTCCTTTCCCAC
CGCTCCTTCGCTTTCCCTTCCTCGCCCGCCGTAATAAATAGACACCCCCTCCACACCCTCTTTCCCCAAC
CTCGTGTTGTTCGGAGCGCACACACACACAACCAGATCTCCCCCAAATCCACCCGTCGGCACCTCCGCTT
CAAGGTACGCCGCTCGTCCTCCCCCCCCCCCCCTCTCTACCTTCTCTAGATCGGCGTTCCGGTCCATGGT
TAGGGCCCGGTAGTTCTACTTCTGTTCATGTTTGTGTTAGATCCGTGTTTGTGTTAGATCCGTGCTGCTA
GCGTTCGTACACGGATGCGACCTGTACGTCAGACACGTTCTGATTGCTAACTTGCCAGTGTTTCTCTTTG
GGGAATCCTGGGATGGCTCTAGCCGTTCCGCAGACGGGATCGATTTCATGATTTTTTTTGTTTCGTTGCA
TAGGGTTTGGTTTGCCCTTTTCCTTTATTTCAATATATGCCGTGCACTTGTTTGTCGGGTCATCTTTTCA
TGCTTTTTTTTGTCTTGGTTGTGATGATGTGGTCTGGTTGGGCGGTCGTTCTAGATCGGAGTAGAATTCT
GTTTCAAACTACCTGGTGGATTTATTAATTTTGGATCTGTATGTGTGTGCCATACATATTCATAGTTACG
AATTGAAGATGATGGATGGAAATATCGATCTAGGATAGGTATACATGTTGATGCGGGTTTTACTGATGCA
TATACAGAGATGCTTTTTGTTCGCTTGGTTGTGATGATGTGGTGTGGTTGGGCGGTCGTTCATTCGTTCT
AGATCGGAGTAGAATACTGTTTCAAACTACCTGGTGTATTTATTAATTTTGGAACTGTATGTGTGTGTCA
TACATCTTCATAGTTACGAGTTTAAGATGGATGGAAATATCGATCTAGGATAGGTATACATGTTGATGTG
GGTTTTACTGATGCATATACATGATGGCATATGCAGCATCTATTCATATGCTCTAACCTTGAGTACCTAT
CTATTATAATAAACAAGTATGTTTTATAATTATTTTGATCTTGATATACTTGGATGATGGCATATGCAGC
AGCTATATGTGGATTTTTTTAGCCCTGCCTTCATACGCTATTTATTTGCTTGGTACTGTTTCTTTTGTCG
ATGCTCACCCTGTTGTTTGGTGTTACTTCTGCAGCCCTAGGATGCCAAAGAAGAAGAGGAAGGTTTCATC
GGAGACCGGCCCTGTTGCTGTTGACCCCACCCTGCGGCGGAGAATCGAGCCACACGAGTTCGAGGTGTTC
TTCGACCCAAGGGAGCTCCGCAAGGAGACGTGCCTCCTGTACGAGATCAACTGGGGCGGCAGGCACTCCA
TCTGGAGGCACACCAGCCAAAACACCAACAAGCACGTGGAGGTCAACTTCATCGAGAAGTTCACCACCGA
GAGGTACTTCTGCCCAAACACCCGCTGCTCCATCACCTGGTTCCTGTCCTGGAGCCCATGCGGCGAGTGC
TCCAGGGCCATCACCGAGTTCCTCAGCCGCTACCCACACGTCACCCTGTTCATCTACATCGCCAGGCTCT
ACCACCACGCCGACCCAAGGAACAGGCAGGGCCTCCGCGACCTGATCTCCAGCGGCGTGACCATCCAAAT
CATGACCGAGCAGGAGTCCGGCTACTGCTGGAGGAACTTCGTCAACTACTCCCCAAGCAACGAGGCCCAC
TGGCCAAGGTACCCACACCTCTGGGTGCGCCTCTACGTGCTCGAGCTGTACTGCATCATCCTCGGCCTGC
CACCATGCCTCAACATCCTGAGGCGCAAGCAACCACAGCTGACCTTCTTCACCATCGCCCTCCAAAGCTG
CCACTACCAGAGGCTCCCACCACACATCCTGTGGGCTACCGGCCTCAAGTCCGGCAGCGAGACGCCAGGC
ACCTCCGAGAGCGCTACGCCTGAACTTAAGGACAAGAAGTACTCGATCGGCCTCGCCATCGGGACGAACT
CAGTTGGCTGGGCCGTGATCACCGACGAGTACAAGGTGCCCTCTAAGAAGTTCAAGGTCCTGGGGAACAC
CGACCGCCATTCCATCAAGAAGAACCTCATCGGCGCTCTCCTGTTCGACAGCGGGGAGACCGCTGAGGCT
ACGAGGCTCAAGAGAACCGCTAGGCGCCGGTACACGAGAAGGAAGAACAGGATCTGCTACCTCCAAGAGA
TTTTCTCCAACGAGATGGCCAAGGTTGACGATTCATTCTTCCACCGCCTGGAGGAGTCTTTCCTCGTGGA
GGAGGATAAGAAGCACGAGCGGCATCCCATCTTCGGCAACATCGTGGACGAGGTTGCCTACCACGAGAAG
TACCCTACGATCTACCATCTGCGGAAGAAGCTCGTGGACTCCACCGATAAGGCGGACCTCAGACTGATCT
ACCTCGCTCTGGCCCACATGATCAAGTTCCGCGGCCATTTCCTGATCGAGGGGGATCTCAACCCAGACAA
CAGCGATGTTGACAAGCTGTTCATCCAACTCGTGCAGACCTACAACCAACTCTTCGAGGAGAACCCGATC
AACGCCTCTGGCGTGGACGCGAAGGCTATCCTGTCCGCGAGGCTCTCGAAGTCCAGGAGGCTGGAGAACC
TGATCGCTCAGCTCCCAGGCGAGAAGAAGAACGGCCTGTTCGGGAACCTCATCGCTCTCAGCCTGGGGCT
CACCCCGAACTTCAAGTCGAACTTCGATCTCGCTGAGGACGCCAAGCTGCAACTCTCCAAGGACACCTAC
GACGATGACCTCGATAACCTCCTGGCCCAGATCGGCGATCAATACGCGGACCTGTTCCTCGCTGCCAAGA
ACCTGTCGGACGCCATCCTCCTGTCAGATATCCTCCGCGTGAACACCGAGATCACGAAGGCTCCACTCTC
TGCCTCCATGATCAAGCGCTACGACGAGCACCATCAGGATCTGACCCTCCTGAAGGCGCTGGTCCGCCAA
CAGCTCCCGGAGAAGTACAAGGAGATTTTCTTCGATCAGTCGAAGAACGGCTACGCTGGGTACATCGACG
GCGGGGCCTCACAAGAGGAGTTCTACAAGTTCATCAAGCCAATCCTGGAGAAGATGGACGGCACGGAGGA
GCTCCTGGTGAAGCTCAACAGGGAGGACCTCCTGCGGAAGCAGAGAACCTTCGATAACGGCAGCATCCCC
CACCAAATCCATCTCGGGGAGCTGCACGCCATCCTGAGAAGGCAAGAGGACTTCTACCCTTTCCTCAAGG
ATAACCGGGAGAAGATCGAGAAGATCCTGACCTTCAGAATCCCATACTACGTCGGCCCTCTCGCGCGGGG
GAACTCAAGATTCGCTTGGATGACCCGCAAGTCTGAGGAGACCATCACGCCGTGGAACTTCGAGGAGGTG
GTGGACAAGGGCGCTAGCGCTCAGTCGTTCATCGAGAGGATGACCAACTTCGACAAGAACCTGCCCAACG
AGAAGGTGCTCCCTAAGCACTCGCTCCTGTACGAGTACTTCACCGTCTACAACGAGCTCACGAAGGTGAA
GTACGTCACCGAGGGCATGCGCAAGCCAGCGTTCCTGTCCGGGGAGCAGAAGAAGGCTATCGTGGACCTC
CTGTTCAAGACCAACCGGAAGGTCACGGTTAAGCAACTCAAGGAGGACTACTTCAAGAAGATCGAGTGCT
TCGATTCGGTCGAGATCAGCGGCGTTGAGGACCGCTTCAACGCCAGCCTCGGGACCTACCACGATCTCCT
GAAGATCATCAAGGATAAGGACTTCCTGGACAACGAGGAGAACGAGGATATCCTGGAGGACATCGTGCTG
ACCCTCACGCTGTTCGAGGACAGGGAGATGATCGAGGAGCGCCTGAAGACGTACGCCCATCTCTTCGATG
ACAAGGTCATGAAGCAACTCAAGCGCCGGAGATACACCGGCTGGGGGAGGCTGTCCCGCAAGCTCATCAA
CGGCATCCGGGACAAGCAGTCCGGGAAGACCATCCTCGACTTCCTGAAGAGCGATGGCTTCGCCAACAGG
AACTTCATGCAACTGATCCACGATGACAGCCTCACCTTCAAGGAGGATATCCAAAAGGCTCAAGTGAGCG
GCCAGGGGGACTCGCTGCACGAGCATATCGCGAACCTCGCTGGCTCCCCCGCGATCAAGAAGGGCATCCT
CCAGACCGTGAAGGTTGTGGACGAGCTCGTGAAGGTCATGGGCCGGCACAAGCCTGAGAACATCGTCATC
GAGATGGCCAGAGAGAACCAAACCACGCAGAAGGGGCAAAAGAACTCTAGGGAGCGCATGAAGCGCATCG
AGGAGGGCATCAAGGAGCTGGGGTCCCAAATCCTCAAGGAGCACCCAGTGGAGAACACCCAACTGCAGAA
CGAGAAGCTCTACCTGTACTACCTCCAGAACGGCAGGGATATGTACGTGGACCAAGAGCTGGATATCAAC
CGCCTCAGCGATTACGACGTCGATGCTATCGTTCCCCAGTCTTTCCTGAAGGATGACTCCATCGACAACA
AGGTCCTCACCAGGTCGGACAAGAACCGCGGCAAGTCAGATAACGTTCCATCTGAGGAGGTCGTTAAGAA
GATGAAGAACTACTGGAGGCAGCTCCTGAACGCCAAGCTGATCACGCAAAGGAAGTTCGACAACCTCACC
AAGGCTGAGAGAGGCGGGCTCTCAGAGCTGGACAAGGCCGGCTTCATCAAGCGGCAGCTGGTCGAGACCA
GACAAATCACGAAGCACGTTGCGCAAATCCTCGACTCTCGGATGAACACGAAGTACGATGAGAACGACAA
GCTGATCAGGGAGGTTAAGGTGATCACCCTGAAGTCTAAGCTCGTCTCCGACTTCAGGAAGGATTTCCAG
TTCTACAAGGTTCGCGAGATCAACAACTACCACCATGCCCATGACGCTTACCTCAACGCTGTGGTCGGCA
CCGCTCTGATCAAGAAGTACCCAAAGCTGGAGTCCGAGTTCGTGTACGGGGACTACAAGGTTTACGATGT
GCGCAAGATGATCGCCAAGTCGGAGCAAGAGATCGGCAAGGCTACCGCCAAGTACTTCTTCTACTCAAAC
ATCATGAACTTCTTCAAGACCGAGATCACGCTGGCCAACGGCGAGATCCGGAAGAGACCGCTCATCGAGA
CCAACGGCGAGACGGGGGAGATCGTGTGGGACAAGGGCAGGGATTTCGCGACCGTCCGCAAGGTTCTCTC
CATGCCCCAGGTGAACATCGTCAAGAAGACCGAGGTCCAAACGGGCGGGTTCTCAAAGGAGTCTATCCTG
CCTAAGCGGAACAGCGACAAGCTCATCGCCAGAAAGAAGGACTGGGACCCAAAGAAGTACGGCGGGTTCG
ACAGCCCTACCGTGGCCTACTCGGTCCTGGTTGTGGCGAAGGTTGAGAAGGGCAAGTCCAAGAAGCTCAA
GAGCGTGAAGGAGCTCCTGGGGATCACCATCATGGAGAGGTCCAGCTTCGAGAAGAACCCAATCGACTTC
CTGGAGGCCAAGGGCTACAAGGAGGTGAAGAAGGACCTGATCATCAAGCTCCCGAAGTACTCTCTCTTCG
AGCTGGAGAACGGCAGGAAGAGAATGCTGGCTTCCGCTGGCGAGCTCCAGAAGGGGAACGAGCTCGCGCT
GCCAAGCAAGTACGTGAACTTCCTCTACCTGGCTTCCCACTACGAGAAGCTCAAGGGCAGCCCGGAGGAC
AACGAGCAAAAGCAGCTGTTCGTCGAGCAGCACAAGCATTACCTCGACGAGATCATCGAGCAAATCTCCG
AGTTCAGCAAGCGCGTGATCCTCGCCGACGCGAACCTGGATAAGGTCCTCTCCGCCTACAACAAGCACCG
GGACAAGCCCATCAGAGAGCAAGCGGAGAACATCATCCATCTCTTCACCCTGACGAACCTCGGCGCTCCT
GCTGCTTTCAAGTACTTCGACACCACGATCGATCGGAAGAGATACACCTCCACGAAGGAGGTCCTGGACG
CGACCCTCATCCACCAGTCGATCACCGGCCTGTACGAGACGAGGATCGACCTCTCACAACTCGGCGGGGA
TAAGAGACCCGCAGCAACCAAGAAGGCAGGGCAAGCAAAGAAGAAGAAGACGCGTGACTCCGGCGGCAGC
ACCAACCTGTCCGACATCATCGAGAAGGAGACGGGCAAGCAACTCGTGATCCAGGAGAGCATCCTCATGC
TGCCAGAGGAGGTGGAGGAGGTCATCGGCAACAAGCCAGAGTCCGACATCCTGGTGCACACCGCCTACGA
CGAGTCCACCGACGAGAACGTCATGCTCCTGACCAGCGACGCCCCAGAGTACAAGCCATGGGCCCTCGTC
ATCCAGGACAGCAACGGGGAGAACAAGATCAAGATGCTGTCGGGGGGGAGCCCAAAGAAGAAGCGGAAGG
TGTAGAGCTCAGAGCTTTCGTTCGTATCATCGGTTTCGACAACGTTCGTCAAGTTCAATGCATCAGTTTC
ATTGCGCACACACCAGAATCCTACTGAGTTTGAGTATTATGGCATTGGGAAAACTGTTTTTCTTGTACCA
TTTGTTGTGCTTGTAATTTACTGTGTTTTTTATTCGGTTTTCGCTATCGAACTGTGAAATGGAAATGGAT
GGAGAAGAGTTAATGAATGATATGGTCCTTTTGTTCATTCTCAAATTAATATTATTTGTTTTTTCTCTTA
TTTGTTGTGTGTTGAATTTGAAATTATAAGAGATATGCAAACATTTTGTTTTGAGTAAAAATGTGTCAAA
TCGTGGCCTCTAATGACCGAAGTTAATATGAGGAGTAAAACACTTGTAGTTGTACCATTATGCTTATTCA
CTAGGCAACAAATATATTTTCAGACCTAGAAAAGCTGCAAATGTTACTGAATACAAGTATGTCCTCTTGT
GTTTTAGACATTTATGAACTTTCCTTTATGTAATTTTCCAGAATCCTTGTCAGATTCTAATCATTGCTTT
ATAATTATAGTTATACTCATGGATTTGTAGTTGAGTATGAAAATATTTTTTAATGCATTTTATGACTTGC
CAATTGATTGACAACGAATTCGTAATCATGTCATAGCTGTTTCCTGTGTGAAATTGTTATCCGCTCACAA
TTCCACACAACATACGAGCCGGAAGCATAAAGTGTAAAGCCTGGGGTGCCTAATGAGTGAGCTAACTCAC
ATTAATTGCGTTGCGCTCACTGCCCGCTTTCCAGTCGGGAAACCTGTCGTGCCAGCTGCATTAATGAATC
GGCCAACGCGCGGGGAGAGGCGGTTTGCGTATTGGCTAGAGCAGCTTGCCAACATGGTGGAGCACGACAC
TCTCGTCTACTCCAAGAATATCAAAGATACAGTCTCAGAAGACCAAAGGGCTATTGAGACTTTTCAACAA
AGGGTAATATCGGGAAACCTCCTCGGATTCCATTGCCCAGCTATCTGTCACTTCATCAAAAGGACAGTAG
AAAAGGAAGGTGGCACCTACAAATGCCATCATTGCGATAAAGGAAAGGCTATCGTTCAAGATGCCTCTGC
CGACAGTGGTCCCAAAGATGGACCCCCACCCACGAGGAGCATCGTGGAAAAAGAAGACGTTCCAACCACG
TCTTCAAAGCAAGTGGATTGATGTGAACATGGTGGAGCACGACACTCTCGTCTACTCCAAGAATATCAAA
GATACAGTCTCAGAAGACCAAAGGGCTATTGAGACTTTTCAACAAAGGGTAATATCGGGAAACCTCCTCG
GATTCCATTGCCCAGCTATCTGTCACTTCATCAAAAGGACAGTAGAAAAGGAAGGTGGCACCTACAAATG
CCATCATTGCGATAAAGGAAAGGCTATCGTTCAAGATGCCTCTGCCGACAGTGGTCCCAAAGATGGACCC
CCACCCACGAGGAGCATCGTGGAAAAAGAAGACGTTCCAACCACGTCTTCAAAGCAAGTGGATTGATGTG
ATATCTCCACTGACGTAAGGGATGACGCACAATCCCACTATCCTTCGCAAGACCCTTCCTCTATATAAGG
AAGTTCATTTCATTTGGAGAGGACACGCTGAAATCACCAGTCTCTCTCTACAAATCTATCTCTCTCGAGC
TTTCGCAGATCCGGGGGGCAATGAGATATGAAAAAGCCTGAACTCACCGCGACGTCTGTCGAGAAGTTTC
TGATCGAAAAGTTCGACAGCGTCTCCGACCTGATGCAGCTCTCGGAGGGCGAAGAATCTCGTGCTTTCAG
CTTCGATGTAGGAGGGCGTGGATATGTCCTGCGGGTAAATAGCTGCGCCGATGGTTTCTACAAAGATCGT
TATGTTTATCGGCACTTTGCATCGGCCGCGCTCCCGATTCCGGAAGTGCTTGACATTGGGGAGTTTAGCG
AGAGCCTGACCTATTGCATCTCCCGCCGTTCACAGGGTGTCACGTTGCAAGACCTGCCTGAAACCGAACT
GCCCGCTGTTCTACAACCGGTCGCGGAGGCTATGGATGCGATCGCTGCGGCCGATCTTAGCCAGACGAGC
GGGTTCGGCCCATTCGGACCGCAAGGAATCGGTCAATACACTACATGGCGTGATTTCATATGCGCGATTG
CTGATCCCCATGTGTATCACTGGCAAACTGTGATGGACGACACCGTCAGTGCGTCCGTCGCGCAGGCTCT
CGATGAGCTGATGCTTTGGGCCGAGGACTGCCCCGAAGTCCGGCACCTCGTGCACGCGGATTTCGGCTCC
AACAATGTCCTGACGGACAATGGCCGCATAACAGCGGTCATTGACTGGAGCGAGGCGATGTTCGGGGATT
CCCAATACGAGGTCGCCAACATCTTCTTCTGGAGGCCGTGGTTGGCTTGTATGGAGCAGCAGACGCGCTA
CTTCGAGCGGAGGCATCCGGAGCTTGCAGGATCGCCACGACTCCGGGCGTATATGCTCCGCATTGGTCTT
GACCAACTCTATCAGAGCTTGGTTGACGGCAATTTCGATGATGCAGCTTGGGCGCAGGGTCGATGCGACG
CAATCGTCCGATCCGGAGCCGGGACTGTCGGGCGTACACAAATCGCCCGCAGAAGCGCGGCCGTCTGGAC
CGATGGCTGTGTAGAAGTACTCGCCGATAGTGGAAACCGACGCCCCAGCACTCGTCCGAGGGCAAAGAAA
TAGAGTAGATGCCGACCGGGATCTGTCGATCGACAAGCTCGAGTTTCTCCATAATAATGTGTGAGTAGTT
CCCAGATAAGGGAATTAGGGTTCCTATAGGGTTTCGCTCATGTGTTGAGCATATAAGAAACCCTTAGTAT
GTATTTGTATTTGTAAAATACTTCTATCAATAAAATTTCTAATTCCTAAAACCAAAATCCAGTACTAAAA
TCCAGATCCCCCGAATTAATTCGGCGTTAATTCAGTACATTAAAAACGTCCGCAATGTGTTATTAAGTTG
TCTAAGCGTCAATTTGTTTACACCACAATATATCCTGCCACCAGCCAGCCAACAGCTCCCCGACCGGCAG
CTCGGCACAAAATCACCACTCGATACAGGCAGCCCATCAGTCCGGGACGGCGTCAGCGGGAGAGCCGTTG
TAAGGCGGCAGACTTTGCTCATGTTACCGATGCTATTCGGAAGAACGGCAACTAAGCTGCCGGGTTTGAA
ACACGGATGATCTCGCGGAGGGTAGCATGTTGATTGTAACGATGACAGAGCGTTGCTGCCTGTGATCACC
GCGGTTTCAAAATCGGCTCCGTCGATACTATGTTATACGCCAACTTTGAAAACAACTTTGAAAAAGCTGT
TTTCTGGTATTTAAGGTTTTAGAATGCAAGGAACAGTGAATTGGAGTTCGTCTTGTTATAATTAGCTTCT
TGGGGTATCTTTAAATACTGTAGAAAAGAGGAAGGAAATAATAAATGGCTAAAATGAGAATATCACCGGA
ATTGAAAAAACTGATCGAAAAATACCGCTGCGTAAAAGATACGGAAGGAATGTCTCCTGCTAAGGTATAT
AAGCTGGTGGGAGAAAATGAAAACCTATATTTAAAAATGACGGACAGCCGGTATAAAGGGACCACCTATG
ATGTGGAACGGGAAAAGGACATGATGCTATGGCTGGAAGGAAAGCTGCCTGTTCCAAAGGTCCTGCACTT
TGAACGGCATGATGGCTGGAGCAATCTGCTCATGAGTGAGGCCGATGGCGTCCTTTGCTCGGAAGAGTAT
GAAGATGAACAAAGCCCTGAAAAGATTATCGAGCTGTATGCGGAGTGCATCAGGCTCTTTCACTCCATCG
ACATATCGGATTGTCCCTATACGAATAGCTTAGACAGCCGCTTAGCCGAATTGGATTACTTACTGAATAA
CGATCTGGCCGATGTGGATTGCGAAAACTGGGAAGAAGACACTCCATTTAAAGATCCGCGCGAGCTGTAT
GATTTTTTAAAGACGGAAAAGCCCGAAGAGGAACTTGTCTTTTCCCACGGCGACCTGGGAGACAGCAACA
TCTTTGTGAAAGATGGCAAAGTAAGTGGCTTTATTGATCTTGGGAGAAGCGGCAGGGCGGACAAGTGGTA
TGACATTGCCTTCTGCGTCCGGTCGATCAGGGAGGATATCGGGGAAGAACAGTATGTCGAGCTATTTTTT
GACTTACTGGGGATCAAGCCTGATTGGGAGAAAATAAAATATTATATTTTACTGGATGAATTGTTTTAGT
ACCTAGAATGNCATGACCAAAATCCCTTAACGTGAGTTTTCGTTCCACTGAGCGTCAGACCCCGTAGAAA
AGATCAAAGGATCTTCTTGAGATCCTTTTTTTCTGCGCGTAATCTGCTGCTTGCAAACAAAAAAACCACC
GCTACCAGCGGTGGTTTGTTTGCCGGATCAAGAGCTACCAACTCTTTTTCCGAAGGTAACTGGCTTCAGC
AGAGCGCAGATACCAAATACTGTYCTTCTAGTGTAGCCGTAGTTAGGCCACCACTTCAAGAACTCTGTAG
CACCGCCTACATACCTCGCTCTGCTAATCCTGTTACCAGTGGCTGCTGCCAGTGGCGATAAGTCGTGTCT
TACCGGGTTGGACTCAAGACGATAGTTACCGGATAAGGCGCAGCGGTCGGGCTGAACGGGGGGTTCGTGC
ACACAGCCCAGCTTGGAGCGAACGACCTACACCGAACTGAGATACCTACAGCGTGAGCTATGAGAAAGCG
CCACGCTTCCCGAAGGGAGAAAGGCGGACAGGTATCCGGTAAGCGGCAGGGTCGGAACAGGAGAGCGCAC
GAGGGAGCTTCCAGGGGGAAACGCCTGGTATCTTTATAGTCCTGTCGGGTTTCGCCACCTCTGACTTGAG
CGTCGATTTTTGTGATGCTCGTCAGGGGGGCGGAGCCTATGGAAAAACGCCAGCAACGCGGCCTTTTTAC
GGTTCCTGGCCTTTTGCTGGCCTTTTGCTCACATGTTCTTTCCTGCGTTATCCCCTGATTCTGTGGATAA
CCGTATTACCGCCTTTGAGTGAGCTGATACCGCTCGCCGCAGCCGAACGACCGAGCGCAGCGAGTCAGTG
AGCGAGGAAGCGGAAGAGCGCCTGATGCGGTATTTTCTCCTTACGCATCTGTGCGGTATTTCACACCGCA
TATGGTGCACTCTCAGTACAATCTGCTCTGATGCCGCATAGTTAAGCCAGTATACACTCCGCTATCGCTA
CGTGACTGGGTCATGGCTGCGCCCCGACACCCGCCAACACCCGCTGACGCGCCCTGACGGGCTTGTCTGC
TCCCGGCATCCGCTTACAGACAAGCTGTGACCGTCTCCGGGAGCTGCATGTGTCAGAGGTTTTCACCGTC
ATCACCGAAACGCGCGAGGCAGGGTGCCTTGATGTGGGCGCCGGCGGTCGAGTGGCGACGGCGCGGCTTG
TCCGCGCCCTGGTAGATTGCCTGGCCGTAGGCCAGCCATTTTTGAGCGGCCAGCGGCCGCGATAGGCCGA
CGCGAAGCGGCGGGGCGTAGGGAGCGCAGCGACCGAAGGGTAGGCGCTTTTTGCAGCTCTTCGGCTGTGC
GCTGGCCAGACAGTTATGCACAGGCCAGGCGGGTTTTAAGAGTTTTAATAAGTTTTAAAGAGTTTTAGGC
GGAAAAATCGCCTTTTTTCTCTTTTATATCAGTCACTTACATGTGTGACCGGTTCCCAATGTACGGCTTT
GGGTTCCCAATGTACGGGTTCCGGTTCCCAATGTACGGCTTTGGGTTCCCAATGTACGTGCTATCCACAG
GAAACAGACCTTTTCGACCTTTTTCCCCTGCTAGGGCAATTTGCCCTAGCATCTGCTCCGTACATTAGGA
ACCGGCGGATGCTTCGCCCTCGATCAGGTTGCGGTAGCGCATGACTAGGATCGGGCCAGCCTGCCCCGCC
TCCTCCTTCAAATCGTACTCCGGCAGGTCATTTGACCCGATCAGCTTGCGCACGGTGAAACAGAACTTCT
TGAACTCTCCGGCGCTGCCACTGCGTTCGTAGATCGTCTTGAACAACCATCTGGCTTCTGCCTTGCCTGC
GGCGCGGCGTGCCAGGCGGTAGAGAAAACGGCCGATGCCGGGATCGATCAAAAAGTAATCGGGGTGAACC
GTCAGCACGTCCGGGTTCTTGCCTTCTGTGATCTCGCGGTACATCCAATCAGCTAGCTCGATCTCGATGT
ACTCCGGCCGCCCGGTTTCGCTCTTTACGATCTTGTAGCGGCTAATCAAGGCTTCACCCTCGGATACCGT
CACCAGGCGGCCGTTCTTGGCCTTCTTCGTACGCTGCATGGCAACGTGCGTGGTGTTTAACCGAATGCAG
GTTTCTACCAGGTCGTCTTTCTGCTTTCCGCCATCGGCTCGCCGGCAGAACTTGAGTACGTCCGCAACGT
GTGGACGGAACACGCGGCCGGGCTTGTCTCCCTTCCCTTCCCGGTATCGGTTCATGGATTCGGTTAGATG
GGAAACCGCCATCAGTACCAGGTCGTAATCCCACACACTGGCCATGCCGGCCGGCCCTGCGGAAACCTCT
ACGTGCCCGTCTGGAAGCTCGTAGCGGATCACCTCGCCAGCTCGTCGGTCACGCTTCGACAGACGGAAAA
CGGCCACGTCCATGATGCTGCGACTATCGCGGGTGCCCACGTCATAGAGCATCGGAACGAAAAAATCTGG
TTGCTCGTCGCCCTTGGGCGGCTTCCTAATCGACGGCGCACCGGCTGCCGGCGGTTGCCGGGATTCTTTG
CGGATTCGATCAGCGGCCGCTTGCCACGATTCACCGGGGCGTGCTTCTGCCTCGATGCGTTGCCGCTGGG
CGGCCTGCGCGGCCTTCAACTTCTCCACCAGGTCATCACCCAGCGCCGCGCCGATTTGTACCGGGCCGGA
TGGTTTGCGACCGCTCACGCCGATTCCTCGGGCTTGGGGGTTCCAGTGCCATTGCAGGGCCGGCAGGCAA
CCCAGCCGCTTACGCCTGGCCAACCGCCCGTTCCTCCACACATGGGGCATTCCACGGCGTCGGTGCCTGG
TTGTTCTTGATTTTCCATGCCGCCTCCTTTAGCCGCTAAAATTCATCTACTCATTTATTCATTTGCTCAT
TTACTCTGGTAGCTGCGCGATGTATTCAGATAGCAGCTCGGTAATGGTCTTGCCTTGGCGTACCGCGTAC
ATCTTCAGCTTGGTGTGATCCTCCGCCGGCAACTGAAAGTTGACCCGCTTCATGGCTGGCGTGTCTGCCA
GGCTGGCCAACGTTGCAGCCTTGCTGCTGCGTGCGCTCGGACGGCCGGCACTTAGCGTGTTTGTGCTTTT
GCTCATTTTCTCTTTACCTCATTAACTCAAATGAGTTTTGATTTAATTTCAGCGGCCAGCGCCTGGACCT
CGCGGGCAGCGTCGCCCTCGGGTTCTGATTCAAGAACGGTTGTGCCGGCGGCGGCAGTGCCTGGGTAGCT
CACGCGCTGCGTGATACGGGACTCAAGAATGGGCAGCTCGTACCCGGCCAGCGCCTCGGCAACCTCACCG
CCGATGCGCGTGCCTTTGATCGCCCGCGACACGACAAAGGCCGCTTGTAGCCTTCCATCCGTGACCTCAA
TGCGCTGCTTAACCAGCTCCACCAGGTCGGCGGTGGCCCATATGTCGTAAGGGCTTGGCTGCACCGGAAT
CAGCACGAAGTCGGCTGCCTTGATCGCGGACACAGCCAAGTCCGCCGCCTGGGGCGCTCCGTCGATCACT
ACGAAGTCGCGCCGGCCGATGGCCTTCACGTCGCGGTCAATCGTCGGGCGGTCGATGCCGACAACGGTTA
GCGGTTGATCTTCCCGCACGGCCGCCCAATCGCGGGCACTGCCCTGGGGATCGGAATCGACTAACAGAAC
ATCGGCCCCGGCGAGTTGCAGGGCGCGGGCTAGATGGGTTGCGATGGTCGTCTTGCCTGACCCGCCTTTC
TGGTTAAGTACAGCGATAACCTTCATGCGTTCCCCTTGCGTATTTGTTTATTTACTCATCGCATCATATA
CGCAGCGACCGCATGACGCAAGCTGTTTTACTCAAATACACATCACCTTTTTAGACGGCGGCGCTCGGTT
TCTTCAGCGGCCAAGCTGGCCGGCCAGGCCGCCAGCTTGGCATCAGACAAACCGGCCAGGATTTCATGCA
GCCGCACGGTTGAGACGTGCGCGGGCGGCTCGAACACGTACCCGGCCGCGATCATCTCCGCCTCGATCTC
TTCGGTAATGAAAAACGGTTCGTCCTGGCCGTCCTGGTGCGGTTTCATGCTTGTTCCTCTTGGCGTTCAT
TCTCGGCGGCCGCCAGGGCGTCGGCCTCGGTCAATGCGTCCTCACGGAAGGCACCGCGCCGCCTGGCCTC
GGTGGGCGTCACTTCCTCGCTGCGCTCAAGTGCGCGGTACAGGGTCGAGCGATGCACGCCAAGCAGTGCA
GCCGCCTCTTTCACGGTGCGGCCTTCCTGGTCGATCAGCTCGCGGGCGTGCGCGATCTGTGCCGGGGTGA
GGGTAGGGCGGGGGCCAAACTTCACGCCTCGGGCCTTGGCGGCCTCGCGCCCGCTCCGGGTGCGGTCGAT
GATTAGGGAACGCTCGAACTCGGCAATGCCGGCGAACACGGTCAACACCATGCGGCCGGCCGGCGTGGTG
GTGTCGGCCCACGGCTCTGCCAGGCTACGCAGGCCCGCGCCGGCCTCCTGGATGCGCTCGGCAATGTCCA
GTAGGTCGCGGGTGCTGCGGGCCAGGCGGTCTAGCCTGGTCACTGTCACAACGTCGCCAGGGCGTAGGTG
GTCAAGCATCCTGGCCAGCTCCGGGCGGTCGCGCCTGGTGCCGGTGATCTTCTCGGAAAACAGCTTGGTG
CAGCCGGCCGCGTGCAGTTCGGCCCGTTGGTTGGTCAAGTCCTGGTCGTCGGTGCTGACGCGGGCATAGC
CCAGCAGGCCAGCGGCGGCGCTCTTGTTCATGGCGTAATGTCTCCGGTTCTAGTCGCAAGTATTCTACTT
TATGCGACTAAAACACGCGACAAGAAAACGCCAGGAAAAGGGCAGGGCGGCAGCCTGTCGCGTAACTTAG
GACTTGTGCGACATGTCGTTTTCAGAAGACGGCTGCACTGAACGTCAGAAGCCGACTGCACTATAGCAGC
GGAGGGGTTGGATCAAAGTACTTTGATCCCGAGGGGAACCCTGTGGTTGGCATGCACATACAAATGGACG
AACGGATAAACCTTTTCACGCCCTTTTAAATATCCGATTATTCTAA
